Addgene plasmid #46617: AB.pCCL.sin.cPPT.U6.miR-375-Decoy.hPGK.GFP.WPRE
Depositing lab: Brian Brown. Depositing organization: Icahn School of Medicine at Mount Sinai. Publication: High-throughput assessment of microRNA activity and function using microRNA sensor and decoy libraries. Mullokandov G, Baccarini A, Ruzo A, Jayaprakash AD, Tung N, Israelow B, Evans MJ, Sachidanandam R, Brown BD. Nat Methods. 2012 Jul 1;9(8):840-6. doi: 10.1038/nmeth.2078. PubMed 22751203.
Backbone
  Vector backbone: AB.pCCLsin.PPT.U6.hPGK.GFP.wpre
  Backbone size w/o insert (bp): 8233
  Vector type: Lentiviral
  Selectable markers: eGFP
Growth in bacteria
  Bacterial resistance: Ampicillin, 100 μg/mL
  Growth temperature: 37°C
  Growth strain: Stbl3
  Copy number: High Copy
Gene/Insert
  Cloning method: Restriction Enzyme; 5′ cloning site BsmBI (destroyed during cloning); 3′ cloning site BsmBI (destroyed during cloning)
  Sequencing primers: 5′ CATAATAGCAACAGACATAC; 3′ pBluescriptSK_primer
Terms and licenses: Academic/Nonprofit Terms; Industry Terms: Not Available to Industry
Depositor comments: Depositor Website: http://www.mountsinai.org/profiles/brian-d-brown/ Please cite Mullokandov, Baccarini, Ruzo et al. Nature Methods 2013.
How to cite: AB.pCCL.sin.cPPT.U6.miR-375-Decoy.hPGK.GFP.WPRE was a gift from Brian Brown (Addgene plasmid # 46617 ; http://n2t.net/addgene:46617 ; RRID:Addgene_46617)
