[The description below was written by a language model from this plasmid's Addgene catalogue record.]
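Description:
AB.pCCL.sin.cPPT.U6.miR-375-Decoy.hPGK.GFP.WPRE is a lentiviral transfer vector built on the pCCL self-inactivating (sin) backbone, listed at about 8.2 kb without the insert. It is maintained in bacteria as a high-copy, ampicillin-resistant plasmid, and a recombination-deficient strain is recommended, as is usual for constructs carrying repeated LTR sequences. There is no drug selection marker for mammalian cells. Transduced cells are instead identified by eGFP expression.

As the name indicates, the vector carries two expression units. A U6 promoter, an RNA polymerase III promoter suited to high-level production of short non-coding RNAs, drives a decoy transcript directed against miR-375. The decoy was cloned between BsmBI sites that were destroyed in the process. The record does not describe the decoy's design, such as the number or arrangement of target sites, or name a species for the microRNA. In general, decoys of this kind present binding sites complementary to the microRNA, sequestering it and so relieving repression of its natural targets. Downstream, the human PGK promoter drives GFP as a constitutive reporter of transduction. The central polypurine tract (cPPT) improves nuclear import of the viral genome and so transduction efficiency, and the WPRE enhances transcript stability and expression. The sin design disables LTR promoter activity after integration, so expression depends on the internal promoters.

The associated publication concerns high-throughput assessment of microRNA activity and function using sensor and decoy libraries. This fits use of the construct for stable, GFP-trackable inhibition of miR-375 in loss-of-function studies. No feature table was provided, so element positions and the remaining viral components cannot be confirmed from the record.
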