>Addgene plasmid #46617 | AB.pCCL.sin.cPPT.U6.miR-375-Decoy.hPGK.GFP.WPRE | depositor partial sequence | sequence record 65937 | miR-375 Decoy
CATCAACTCACGCGAGCCCTACGAACAAACAAGTATTCTGGTCACAGAATACAACTCACGCGAGCCCTAC
GAACAAACAAG
