>Addgene plasmid #46617 | AB.pCCL.sin.cPPT.U6.miR-375-Decoy.hPGK.GFP.WPRE | depositor partial sequence | sequence record 65938 | empty backbone
AATGCTTCAATAATATTGAAAAAGGAAGAGTATGAGTATTCAACATTTCCGTGTCGCCCTTATTCCCTTT
TTTGCGGCATTTTGCCTTCCTGTTTTTGCTCACCCAGAAACGCTGGTGAAAGTAAAAGATGCTGAAGATC
AGTTGGGTGCACGAGTGGGTTACATCGAACTGGATCTCAACAGCGGTAAGATCCTTGAGAGTTTTCGCCC
CGAAGAACGTTTTCCAATGATGAGCACTTTTAAAGTTCTGCTATGTGGCGCGGTATTATCCCGTATTGAC
GCCGGGCAAGAGCAACTCGGTCGCCGCATACACTATTCTCAGAATGACTTGGTTGAGTACTCACCAGTCA
CAGAAAAGCATCTTACGGATGGCATGACAGTAAGAGAATTATGCAGTGCTGCCATAACCATGAGTGATAA
CACTGCGGCCAACTTACTTCTGACAACGATCGGAGGACCGAAGGAGCTAACCGCTTTTTTGCACAACATG
GGGGATCATGTAACTCGCCTTGATCGTTGGGAACCGGAGCTGAATGAAGCCATACCAAACGACGAGCGTG
ACACCACGATGCCTGTAGCAATGGCAACAACGTTGCGCAAACTATTAACTGGCGAACTACTTACTCTAGC
TTCCCGGCAACAATTAATAGACTGGATGGAGGCGGATAAAGTTGCAGGACCACTTCTGCGCTCGGCCCTT
CCGGCTGGCTGGTTTATTGCTGATAAATCTGGAGCCGGTGAGCGTGGGTCTCGCGGTATCATTGCAGCAC
TGGGGCCAGATGGTAAGCCCTCCCGTATCGTAGTTATCTACACGACGGGGAGTCAGGCAACTATGGATGA
ACGAAATAGACAGATCGCTGAGATAGGTGCCTCACTGATTAAGCATTGGTAACTGTCAGACCAAGTTTAC
TCATATATACTTTAGATTGATTTAAAACTTCATTTTTAATTTAAAAGGATCTAGGTGAAGATCCTTTTTG
ATAATCTCATGACCAAAATCCCTTAACGTGAGTTTTCGTTCCACTGAGCGTCAGACCCCGTAGAAAAGAT
CAAAGGATCTTCTTGAGATCCTTTTTTTCTGCGCGTAATCTGCTGCTTGCAAACAAAAAAACCACCGCTA
CCAGCGGTGGTTTGTTTGCCGGATCAAGAGCTACCAACTCTTTTTCCGAAGGTAACTGGCTTCAGCAGAG
CGCAGATACCAAATACTGTCCTTCTAGTGTAGCCGTAGTTAGGCCACCACTTCAAGAACTCTGTAGCACC
GCCTACATACCTCGCTCTGCTAATCCTGTTACCAGTGGCTGCTGCCAGTGGCGATAAGTCGTGTCTTACC
GGGTTGGACTCAAGACGATAGTTACCGGATAAGGCGCAGCGGTCGGGCTGAACGGGGGGTTCGTGCACAC
AGCCCAGCTTGGAGCGAACGACCTACACCGAACTGAGATACCTACAGCGTGAGCTATGAGAAAGCGCCAC
GCTTCCCGAAGGGAGAAAGGCGGACAGGTATCCGGTAAGCGGCAGGGTCGGAACAGGAGAGCGCACGAGG
GAGCTTCCAGGGGGAAACGCCTGGTATCTTTATAGTCCTGTCGGGTTTCGCCACCTCTGACTTGAGCGTC
GATTTTTGTGATGCTCGTCAGGGGGGCGGAGCCTATGGAAAAACGCCAGCAACGCGGCCTTTTTACGGTT
CCTGGCCTTTTGCTGGCCTTTTGCTCACATGTTCTTTCCTGCGTTATCCCCTGATTCTGTGGATAACCGT
ATTACCGCCTTTGAGTGAGCTGATACCGCTCGCCGCAGCCGAACGACCGAGCGCAGCGAGTCAGTGAGCG
AGGAAGCGGAAGAGCGCCCAATACGCAAACCGCCTCTCCCCGCGCGTTGGCCGATTCATTAATGCAGCTG
GCACGACAGGTTTCCCGACTGGAAAGCGGGCAGTGAGCGCAACGCAATTAATGTGAGTTAGCTCACTCAT
TAGGCACCCCAGGCTTTACACTTTATGCTTCCGGCTCGTATGTTGTGTGGAATTGTGAGCGGATAACAAT
TTCACACAGGAAACAGCTATGACCATGATTACGCCAAGCGCGCAATTAACCCTCACTAAAGGGAACAAAA
GCTGGAGCTGCAAGCTTGGCCATTGCATACGTTGTATCCATATCATAATATGTACATTTATATTGGCTCA
TGTCCAACATTACCGCCATGTTGACATTGATTATTGACTAGTTATTAATAGTAATCAATTACGGGGTCAT
TAGTTCATAGCCCATATATGGAGTTCCGCGTTACATAACTTACGGTAAATGGCCCGCCTGGCTGACCGCC
CAACGACCCCCGCCCATTGACGTCAATAATGACGTATGTTCCCATAGTAACGCCAATAGGGACTTTCCAT
TGACGTCAATGGGTGGAGTATTTACGGTAAACTGCCCACTTGGCAGTACATCAAGTGTATCATATGCCAA
GTACGCCCCCTATTGACGTCAATGACGGTAAATGGCCCGCCTGGCATTATGCCCAGTACATGACCTTATG
GGACTTTCCTACTTGGCAGTACATCTACGTATTAGTCATCGCTATTACCATGGTGATGCGGTTTTGGCAG
TACATCAATGGGCGTGGATAGCGGTTTGACTCACGGGGATTTCCAAGTCTCCACCCCATTGACGTCAATG
GGAGTTTGTTTTGGCACCAAAATCAACGGGACTTTCCAAAATGTCGTAACAACTCCGCCCCATTGACGCA
AATGGGCGGTAGGCGTGTACGGTGGGAGGTCTATATAAGCAGAGCTCGTTTAGTGAACCGGGGTCTCTCT
GGTTAGACCAGATCTGAGCCTGGGAGCTCTCTGGCTAACTAGGGAACCCACTGCTTAAGCCTCAATAAAG
CTTGCCTTGAGTGCTTCAAGTAGTGTGTGCCCGTCTGTTGTGTGACTCTGGTAACTAGAGATCCCTCAGA
CCCTTTTAGTCAGTGTGGAAAATCTCTAGCAGTGGCGCCCGAACAGGGACCTGAAAGCGAAAGGGAAACC
AGAGCTCTCTCGACGCAGGACTCGGCTTGCTGAAGCGCGCACGGCAAGAGGCGAGGGGCGGCGACTGGTG
AGTACGCCAAAAATTTTGACTAGCGGAGGCTAGAAGGAGAGAGATGGGTGCGAGAGCGTCAGTATTAAGC
GGGGGAGAATTAGATCGCGATGGGAAAAAATTCGGTTAAGGCCAGGGGGAAAGAAAAAATATAAATTAAA
ACATATAGTATGGGCAAGCAGGGAGCTAGAACGATTCGCAGTTAATCCTGGCCTGTTAGAAACATCAGAA
GGCTGTAGACAAATACTGGGACAGCTACAACCATCCCTTCAGACAGGATCAGAAGAACTTAGATCATTAT
ATAATACAGTAGCAACCCTCTATTGTGTGCATCAAAGGATAGAGATAAAAGACACCAAGGAAGCTTTAGA
CAAGATAGAGGAAGAGCAAAACAAAAGTAAGACCACCGCACAGCAAGCGGCCGCTGATCTTCAGACCTGG
AGGAGGAGATATGAGGGACAATTGGAGAAGTGAATTATATAAATATAAAGTAGTAAAAATTGAACCATTA
GGAGTAGCACCCACCAAGGCAAAGAGAAGAGTGGTGCAGAGAGAAAAAAGAGCAGTGGGAATAGGAGCTT
TGTTCCTTGGGTTCTTGGGAGCAGCAGGAAGCACTATGGGCGCAGCCTCAATGACGCTGACGGTACAGGC
CAGACAATTATTGTCTGGTATAGTGCAGCAGCAGAACAATTTGCTGAGGGCTATTGAGGCGCAACAGCAT
CTGTTGCAACTCACAGTCTGGGGCATCAAGCAGCTCCAGGCAAGAATCCTGGCTGTGGAAAGATACCTAA
AGGATCAACAGCTCCTGGGGATTTGGGGTTGCTCTGGAAAACTCATTTGCACCACTGCTGTGCCTTGGAA
TGCTAGTTGGAGTAATAAATCTCTGGAACAGATTTGGAATCACACGACCTGGATGGAGTGGGACAGAGAA
ATTAACAATTACACAAGCTTAATACACTCCTTAATTGAAGAATCGCAAAACCAGCAAGAAAAGAATGAAC
AAGAATTATTGGAATTAGATAAATGGGCAAGTTTGTGGAATTGGTTTAACATAACAAATTGGCTGTGGTA
TATAAAATTATTCATAATGATAGTAGGAGGCTTGGTAGGTTTAAGAATAGTTTTTGCTGTACTTTCTATA
GTGAATAGAGTTAGGCAGGGATATTCACCATTATCGTTTCAGACCCACCTCCCAACCCCGAGGGGACCCG
ACAGGCCCGAAGGAATAGAAGAAGAAGGTGGAGAGAGAGACAGAGACAGATCCATTCGATTAGTGAACGG
ATCTCGACGGTATCGGTTAACTTTTAAAAGAAAAGGGGGGATTGGGGGGTACAGTGCAGGGGAAAGAATA
GTAGACATAATAGCAACAGACATACAAACTAAAGAATTACAAAAACAAATTACAAAAATTCAAAATTTTA
TCGATCACGAGACTAGCCTCGAGAAGCTTGATATCGAATTCAAAAAAGACGGCGCTAGGATCATCGAGAC
GGTACCGTCTCCGATGATCCTAGCGCCGTCAAACAAGGCTTTTCTCCAAGGGATATTTATAGTCTCAAAA
CACACAATTACTTTACAGTTAGGGTGAGTTTCCTTTTGTGCTGTTTTTTAAAATAATAATTTAGTATTTG
TATCTCTTATAGAAATCCAAGCCTATCATGTAAAATGTAGCTAGTATTAAAAAGAACAGATTATCTGTCT
TTTATCGCACATTAAGCCTCTATAGTTACTAGGAAATATTATATGCAAATTAACCGGGGCAGGGGAGTAG
CCGAGCTTCTCCCACAAGTCTGTGCGAGGGGGCCGGCGCGGGCCTAGAGATGGCGGCGTCGGATGGATCC
ACTAGTTCTAGAGCGGCCATCGAATTCCCACGGGGTTGGGGTTGCGCCTTTTCCAAGGCAGCCCTGGGTT
TGCGCAGGGACGCGGCTGCTCTGGGCGTGGTTCCGGGAAACGCAGCGGCGCCGACCCTGGGTCTCGCACA
TTCTTCACGTCCGTTCGCAGCGTCACCCGGATCTTCGCCGCTACCCTTGTGGGCCCCCCGGCGACGCTTC
CTGCTCCGCCCCTAAGTCGGGAAGGTTCCTTGCGGTTCGCGGCGTGCCGGACGTGACAAACGGAAGCCGC
ACGACTCACTAGTACCCTCGCAGACGGACAGCGCCAGGGAGCAATGGCAGCGCGCCGACCGCGATGGGCT
GTGGCCAATAGCGGCTGCTCAGCGGGGCGCGCCGAGAGCAGCGGCCGGGAAGGGGCGGTGCGGGAGGCGG
GGTGTGGGGCGGTAGTGTGGGCCCTGTTCCTGCCCGCGCGGTGTTCCGCATTCTGCAAGCCTCCGGAGCG
CACGTCGGCAGTCGGCTCCCTCGTTGACCGAATCACCGACCTCTCTCCCCAGGGGGATCCACCGGTCGCC
ACCATGGTGAGCAAGGGCGAGGAGCTGTTCACCGGGGTGGTGCCCATCCTGGTCGAGCTGGACGGCGACG
TAAACGGCCACAAGTTCAGCGTGTCCGGCGAGGGCGAGGGCGATGCCACCTACGGCAAGCTGACCCTGAA
GTTCATCTGCACCACCGGCAAGCTGCCCGTGCCCTGGCCCACCCTCGTGACCACCCTGACCTACGGCGTG
CAGTGCTTCAGCCGCTACCCCGACCACATGAAGCAGCACGACTTCTTCAAGTCCGCCATGCCCGAAGGCT
ACGTCCAGGAGCGCACCATCTTCTTCAAGGACGACGGCAACTACAAGACCCGCGCCGAGGTGAAGTTCGA
GGGCGACACCCTGGTGAACCGCATCGAGCTGAAGGGCATCGACTTCAAGGAGGACGGCAACATCCTGGGG
CACAAGCTGGAGTACAACTACAACAGCCACAACGTCTATATCATGGCCGACAAGCAGAAGAACGGCATCA
AGGTGAACTTCAAGATCCGCCACAACATCGAGGACGGCAGCGTGCAGCTCGCCGACCACTACCAGCAGAA
CACCCCCATCGGCGACGGCCCCGTGCTGCTGCCCGACAACCACTACCTGAGCACCCAGTCCGCCCTGAGC
AAAGACCCCAACGAGAAGCGCGATCACATGGTCCTGCTGGAGTTCGTGACCGCCGCCGGGATCACTCTCG
GCATGGACGAGCTGTACAAGTAAAGCGGCCGCGTCGACAATCAACCTCTGGATTACAAAATTTGTGAAAG
ATTGACTGGTATTCTTAACTATGTTGCTCCTTTTACGCTATGTGGATACGCTGCTTTAATGCCTTTGTAT
CATGCTATTGCTTCCCGTATGGCTTTCATTTTCTCCTCCTTGTATAAATCCTGGTTGCTGTCTCTTTATG
AGGAGTTGTGGCCCGTTGTCAGGCAACGTGGCGTGGTGTGCACTGTGTTTGCTGACGCAACCCCCACTGG
TTGGGGCATTGCCACCACCTGTCAGCTCCTTTCCGGGACTTTCGCTTTCCCCCTCCCTATTGCCACGGCG
GAACTCATCGCCGCCTGCCTTGCCCGCTGCTGGACAGGGGCTCGGCTGTTGGGCACTGACAATTCCGTGG
TGTTGTCGGGGAAGCTGACGTCCTTTCCATGGCTGCTCGCCTGTGTTGCCACCTGGATTCTGCGCGGGAC
GTCCTTCTGCTACGTCCCTTCGGCCCTCAATCCAGCGGACCTTCCTTCCCGCGGCCTGCTGCCGGCTCTG
CGGCCTCTTCCGCGTCTTCGCCTTCGCCCTCAGACGAGTCGGATCTCCCTTTGGGCCGCCTCCCCGCCTG
GAATTCGAGCTCGGTACCTTTAAGACCAATGACTTACAAGGCAGCTGTAGATCTTAGCCACTTTTTAAAA
GAAAAGGGGGGACTGGAAGGGCTAATTCACTCCCAACGAAGACAAGATCTGCTTTTTGCTTGTACTGGGT
CTCTCTGGTTAGACCAGATCTGAGCCTGGGAGCTCTCTGGCTAACTAGGGAACCCACTGCTTAAGCCTCA
ATAAAGCTTGCCTTGAGTGCTTCAAGTAGTGTGTGCCCGTCTGTTGTGTGACTCTGGTAACTAGAGATCC
CTCAGACCCTTTTAGTCAGTGTGGAAAATCTCTAGCAGTAGTAGTTCATGTCATCTTATTATTCAGTATT
TATAACTTGCAAAGAAATGAATATCAGAGAGTGAGAGGAACTTGTTTATTGCAGCTTATAATGGTTACAA
ATAAAGCAATAGCATCACAAATTTCACAAATAAAGCATTTTTTTCACTGCATTCTAGTTGTGGTTTGTCC
AAACTCATCAATGTATCTTATCATGTCTGGCTCTAGCTATCCCGCCCCTAACTCCGCCCAGTTCCGCCCA
TTCTCCGCCCCATGGCTGACTAATTTTTTTTATTTATGCAGAGGCCGAGGCCGCCTCGGCCTCTGAGCTA
TTCCAGAAGTAGTGAGGAGGCTTTTTTGGAGGCCTAGGCTTTTGCGTCGAGACGTACCCAATTCGCCCTA
TAGTGAGTCGTATTACGCGCGCTCACTGGCCGTCGTTTTACAACGTCGTGACTGGGAAAACCCTGGCGTT
ACCCAACTTAATCGCCTTGCAGCACATCCCCCTTTCGCCAGCTGGCGTAATAGCGAAGAGGCCCGCACCG
ATCGCCCTTCCCAACAGTTGCGCAGCCTGAATGGCGAATGGCGCG
[124 nt withheld, positions 7676-7799]
C
[91 nt withheld, positions 7801-7891]
A
[49 nt withheld, positions 7893-7941]
CCTTTGACGTTGGAGTCCACGTTCTTT
[37 nt withheld, positions 7969-8005]
ACCCTATCTCGGTCTATTCTTTTGATTTATAAGGGATTTTGCCGATTTCGGCCTATTGGTTAAAAAATGA
GCTGATTTAACAAAAATTTAACGCGAATTTTAACAAAATATTAACGTTTACAATTTCC
