>Addgene plasmid #46617 | AB.pCCL.sin.cPPT.U6.miR-375-Decoy.hPGK.GFP.WPRE | addgene partial sequence | sequence record 67157 | BluescriptSK
CCGCGCCGGCCCCCTCGCACAGACTTGTGGGAGAAGCTCGGCTACTCCCCTGCCCCGGTTAATTTGCATA
TAATATTTCCTAGTAACTATAGAGGCTTAATGTGCGATAAAAGACAGATAATCTGTTCTTTTTAATACTA
GCTACATTTTACATGATAGGCTTGGATTTCTATAAGAGATACAAATACTAAATTATTATTTTAAAAAACA
GCACAAAAGGAAACTCACCCTAACTGTAAAGTAATTGTGTGTTTTGAGACTATAAATATCCCTTGGAGAA
AAGCCTTGTTTGACGGCGCTAGGATCATCAACTCACGCGAGCCCTACGAACAAACAAGTATTCTGGTCAC
AGAATACAACTCACGCGAGCCCTACGAACAAACAAGATGATCCTAGCGCCGTCTTTTTTGAATTCGATAT
CAAGCTTCTCGAGGCTAGTCTCGTGATCGATAAAATTTTGAATTTTTGTAATTTGTTTTTGTAATTCTTT
AGTTTGTATGTCTGTTGCTATTATGTCTACTATTCTTTCCCCTGCACTGTACCCCCCAATCCCCCCTTTT
C
