>Addgene plasmid #46617 | AB.pCCL.sin.cPPT.U6.miR-375-Decoy.hPGK.GFP.WPRE | addgene partial sequence | sequence record 67503 | hPGK-F 5'-GTGTTCCGCATTCTGCAAG-3'
GGCTCCCTCGTTGACCGAATCACCGACCTCTCTCCCCAGGGGGATCCACCGGTCGCCACCATGGTGAGCA
AGGGCGAGGAGCTGTTCACCGGGGTGGTGCCCATCCTGGTCGAGCTGGACGGCGACGTAAACGGCCACAA
GTTCAGCGTGTCCGGCGAGGGCGAGGGCGATGCCACCTACGGCAAGCTGACCCTGAAGTTCATCTGCACC
ACCGGCAAGCTGCCCGTGCCCTGGCCCACCCTCGTGACCACCCTGACCTACGGCGTGCAGTGCTTCAGCC
GCTACCCCGACCACATGAAGCAGCACGACTTCTTCAAGTCCGCCATGCCCGAAGGCTACGTCCAGGAGCG
CACCATCTTCTTCAAGGACGACGGCAACTACAAGACCCGCGCCGAGGTGAAGTTCGAGGGCGACACCCTG
GTGAACCGCATCGAGCTGAAGGGCATCGACTTCAAGGAGGACGGCAACATCCTGGGGCACAAGCTGGAGT
ACAACTACAACAGCCACAACGTCTATATCATGGCCGACAAGCAGAAGAACGGCATCAAGGTGAACTTCAA
GATCCGCCACAACATCGAGGACGGCAGCGTGCAGCTCGCCGACCACTACCAGCAGAACACCCCCATCGGC
GACGGCCCCGTGCTGCTGCCCGACAACCACTACCTGAGCACCCAGTCCGCCCTGAGCAAAGACCCCAACG
AGAAGCGCGATCACATGGTCCTGCTGGAGTTCGTGACCGCCGCCGGGATCACTCTCGGCATGGACGAGCT
GTACAAGTAAAGCGGCCGCGTCGACAATCAACCTCTGGATTACAAAATTTGTGAAAGATTGACTGGTATT
CTTAACTATGTTGCTCCTTTTACGCTATGTGGATACGCTGCTTTAATGCCTTTGTATCATGCTATTGCTT
CCCGTATGGCTTTCATTTTCTCCTCCTTGTATAAATCCTGGTTGCTGTCTCTTTAT
